Addgene plasmid #147610: pAc5.1B-lambdaN-HA-Dm4E-T-del312-356_T
Purpose: Insect Expression of Dm4E-T-del321-356
Depositing lab: Elisa Izaurralde. Depositing organization: Max Planck Institute for Developmental Biology. Publication: 4E-BPs require non-canonical 4E-binding motifs and a lateral surface of eIF4E to repress translation. Igreja C, Peter D, Weiler C, Izaurralde E. Nat Commun. 2014 Sep 2;5:4790. doi: 10.1038/ncomms5790. PubMed 25179781.
Backbone
  Vector backbone: Unknown
  Vector type: Insect Expression
Growth in bacteria
  Bacterial resistance: Ampicillin, 100 μg/mL
  Growth temperature: 37°C
  Growth strain: DH5alpha
  Copy number: Low Copy
Gene/Insert
  Gene/Insert name: Dm4E-T-del321-356
  Species: D. melanogaster (fly)
  Entrez Gene: 4E-T (a.k.a. Dmel_CG32016, CG11097, CG11232, CG32016, Dm4E-T, Dmel\CG32016)
  Cloning method: Unknown
Terms and licenses: Academic/Nonprofit Terms; Industry Terms: Not Available to Industry
Depositor comments: ORF extracted from CG32016 isoform C. NCBI:NM_166798.1, one variation L127S annotated as EST Plasmids from this collection were made available to the research community and donated after the lab closed. Please note that the sequence provided by the depositing laboratory may be theoretical/predicted or based on Sanger sequencing results. There may be discrepancies between sequencing results obtained by Addgene and the depositor sequence. If an Addgene verified sequence is not available, please contact before placing your order to request that our lab fully sequence the plasmid.
How to cite: pAc5.1B-lambdaN-HA-Dm4E-T-del312-356_T was a gift from Elisa Izaurralde (Addgene plasmid # 147610 ; http://n2t.net/addgene:147610 ; RRID:Addgene_147610)
