[The description below was written by a language model from this plasmid's Addgene catalogue record and pLannotate feature annotations shown in this document.]
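Description:
pAc5.1B-lambdaN-HA-Dm4E-T-del312-356_T is an insect-cell expression plasmid that produces an internally deleted form of the Drosophila melanogaster eIF4E-transporter protein (4E-T, CG32016). The catalogue lists the backbone as unknown, but the name and annotated features point to a pAc5.1B-type vector. The 8.4 kb plasmid is propagated in E. coli through a ColE1/pUC-type origin with ampicillin selection from the bla gene and its promoter. The catalogue describes it as low copy, although the annotated origin is of the high-copy type. A partial tetracycline-resistance fragment and a short SV40 large T antigen fragment also appear in the table and look like backbone remnants rather than functional elements. No marker for selection in insect cells is annotated.

Expression is driven by the constitutive actin 5C (Ac5) promoter, which is widely used in Drosophila cultured cells such as S2, and transcripts end at an SV40 polyadenylation signal. An HA epitope lies upstream of the 4E-T coding sequence. The name also indicates a lambdaN peptide, which was not picked up by the automated annotation. LambdaN binds BoxB RNA hairpins, so fusions of this kind are typically used to tether a protein to a BoxB-containing reporter mRNA and test its effect on translation or mRNA stability. A vector-derived V5 tag lies downstream of the insert, but the record does not say whether it is translated in frame.

The ORF derives from isoform C and carries an L127S variation. The deletion boundaries are recorded inconsistently, as 312–356 in the plasmid name and 321–356 in the insert and purpose fields. The associated study examined how 4E-binding proteins contact eIF4E to repress translation. The deposited sequence may be theoretical.
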