Features (pLannotate 1.2.2; 10 found; start..end, strand, type, name):
     56..2568    +  promoter       Ac5 promoter: Drosophila melanogaster actin 5C promoter
   2678..2704    +  CDS            3xHA (fragment): three tandem HA epitope tags
   2723..5617    +  CDS            4E-T: 4ET_DROME - Experimental evidence at protein level: Swiss-Prot protein existence level 1. eIF4E1-binding protein that regulates translation and stability of mRNAs in processing bodies (P-bodies) (By similarity). Probably plays a role in P-bodies to coordinate the storage of translationally inactive mRNAs in the cytoplasm and prevent their degradation (By similarity). Acts as a binding platform for multiple RNA-binding proteins. Required for the formation of P-bodies (By similarity). From Drosophila melanogaster (Fruit fly).
   5657..5698    +  CDS            V5 tag: epitope tag from simian virus 5
   5798..5932    -  polyA_signal   SV40 poly(A) signal: SV40 polyadenylation signal
   5955..6039    -  CDS            large T antigen (fragment): large T antigen from SV40 (simian virus 40)
   6040..6510    +  CDS            TcR (fragment): tetracycline efflux protein; tet; confers resistance to tetracycline
   6554..7142    -  rep_origin     ori: high-copy-number ColE1/pMB1/pBR322/pUC origin of replication
   7313..8173    -  CDS            AmpR: β-lactamase; bla; confers resistance to ampicillin, carbenicillin, and related antibiotics
   8174..8278    -  promoter       AmpR promoter: bla
>Addgene plasmid #147610 | pAc5.1B-lambdaN-HA-Dm4E-T-del312-356_T | depositor full sequence | sequence record 290057 | Full Sequence
CTTCAAGGAATTAATTCTATATTCTAAAAACACAAATGATACTTCTAAAAAAAATCATGAATGGCATCAA
CTCTGAATCAAATCTTTGCAGATGCACCTACTTCTCATTTCCACTGTCACATCATTTTTCCAGATCTCGC
TGCCTGTTATGTGGCCCACAAACCAAGACACGTTTTATGGCCATTAAAGCTGGCTGATCGTCGCCAAACA
CCAAATACATATCAATATGTACATTCGAGAAAGAAGCGATCAAAGAAGCGTCTTCGGGCGAGTAGGAGAA
TGCGGAGGAGAAGGAGAACGAGCTGATCTAGTATCTCTCCACAATCCAATGCCAACTGACCAACTGGCCA
TATTCGGAGCAATTTGAAGCCAATTTCCATCGCCTGGCGATCGCTCCATTCTTGGCTATATGTTTTTCAC
CGTTCCCGGGGCCATTTTCAAAGACTCGTCGGTAAGATAAGATTGTGTCACTCGCTGTCTCTCTTCATTT
GTCGAAGAATGCTGAGGAATTTCGCGATGACGTCGGCGAGTATTTTGAAGAATGAGAATAATTTGTATTT
ATACGAAAATCAGTTAGTGGAATTTTCTACAAAAACATGTTATCTATAGATAATTTTGTTGCAAAATATG
TTGACTATGACAAAGATTGTATGTATATACCTTTAATGTATTCTCATTTTCTTATGTATTTATAATGGCA
ATGATGATACTGATGATATTTTAAGATGATGCCAGACCACAGGCTGATTTCTGCGTCTTTTGCCGAACGC
AGTGCATGTGCGGTTGTTGTTTTTTGGAATAGTTTCAATTTTCGGACTGTCCGCTTTGATTTCAGTTTCT
TGGCTTATTCAAAAAGCAAAGTAAAGCCAAAAAAGCGAGATGGCAATACCAAATGCGGCAAAACGGTAGT
GGAAGGAAAGGGGTGCGGGGCAGCGGAAGGAAGGGTGGGGCGGGGCGTGGCGGGGTCTGTGGCTGGGCGC
GACGTCACCGACGTTGGAGCCACTCCTTTGACCATGTGTGCGTGTGTGTATTATTCGTGTCTCGCCACTC
GCCGGTTGTTTTTTTCTTTTTATCTCGCTCTCTCTAGCGCCATCTCGTACGCATGCTCAACGCACCGCAT
GTTGCCGTGTCCTTTATGCGTCATTTTGGCTCGAAATAGGCAATTATTTAAACAAAGATTAGTCAACGAA
AACGCTAAAATAAATAAGTCTACAATATGGTTACTTATTGCCATGTGTGTGCAGCCAACGATAGCAACAA
AAGCAACAACACAGTGGCTTTCCCTCTTTCACTTTTTGTTTGCAAGCGCGTGCGAGCAAGACGGCACGAC
CGGCAAACGCAATTACGCTGACAAAGAGCAGACGAAGTTTTGGCCGAAAAACATCAAGGCGCCTGATACG
AATGCATTTGCAATAACAATTGCGATATTTAATATTGTTTATGAAGCTGTTTGACTTCAAAACACACAAA
AAAAAAAATAAAACAAATTATTTGAAAGAGAATTAGGAATCGGACAGCTTATCGTTACGGGCTAACAGCA
CACCGAGACGAAATAGCTTACCTGACGTCACAGCCTCTGGAAGAACTGCCGCCAAGCAGAGAGAGAGAGA
AAAAGAGGGAGAGCAGCTTAGACCGCATGTGCTTGTGTGTGAGGCGTCTCTCTCTTCGTCTCCTGTTTGC
GCAAACGCATAGACTGCACTGAGAAAATCGATTACCTATTTTTTATGAATGAATATTTGCACTATTACTA
TTCAAAACTATTAAGATAGCAATCACATTCAATAGCCAAATACTATACCACCTGAGCGATGCAACGAAAT
GATCAATTTGAGCAAAAATGCTGCATATTTAGGACGGCATCATTATAGAAATGCTTCTTGCTGTGTACTT
TTCTCTCGTCTGGCAGCTGTTTCGCCGTTATTGTTAAAACCGGCTTAAGTTAGGTGTGTTTTCTACGACT
AGTGATGCCCCTACTAGAAGATGTGTGTTGCACAAATGTCCCTGAATAACCAATTTGAAGTGCAGATAGC
AGTAAACGTAAGCTAATATGAATATTATTTAACTGTAATGTTTTAATATCGCTGGACATTACTAATAAAC
CCACTATAAACACATGTACATATGTATGTTTTGGCATACAATGAGTAGTTGGGGAAAAAATGTGTAAAAG
CACCGTGACCATCACAGCATAAAGATAACCAGCTGAAGTATCGAATATGAGTAACCCCCAAATTGAATCA
CATGCCGCAACTGATAGGACCCATGGAAGTACACTCTTCATGGCGATATACAAGACACACACAAGCACGA
ACACCCAGTTGCGGAGGAAATTCTCCGTAAATGAAAACCCAATCGGCGAACAATTCATACCCATATATGG
TAAAAGTTTTGAACGCGACTTGAGAGCGGAGAGCATTGCGGCTGATAAGGTTTTAGCGCTAAGCGGGCTT
TATAAAACGGGCTGCGGGACCAGTTTTCATATCACTACCGTTTGAGTTCTTGTGCTGTGTGGATACTCCT
CCCGACACAAAGCCGCTCCATCAGCCAGCAGTCGTCTAATCCAGAGACCCCGGATCGGGGTACCAACATG
GACGCACAAACACGACGACGTGAGCGTCGCGCTGAGAAACAAGCTCAATGGAAAGCTGCAAACGGTGGAT
CTCCTCCACATATGGCTTACCCATACGATGTTCCAGATTACGCTCCTCCAAGCTTGAATTCTATGGATAC
ATCAAAGATTAGTGCCAGGTACTCGAAAGTAGACCTGTTAGCTCTAAGATATGAAGGTAAAAGTCGACAG
CGCCCGCAATGTTCAACACGACTTGAATTGCAGACGCTAGGTTTTTGGAAAATTAATCTGAACACAGCTG
CGTTAACCGTGTCCAGCGCCTATTCTAATCAAAACAAGAATCGACTTTCTCCAGAAGCAGATAACTCGAG
CTTAATTTGTTCCAATAGTAGCTCAATAAGTTCACGTCGCGCTATGAGAAATCGAGAACGGGCAAACAAC
TATTACCAGCGCTTCGTACCTACCGATTCTCTTCTAATAAGTGGGGAGGATAAAGATAAGGATGCGCTTT
CTCATGGACAGCCCTATAAGTCGAATATCATCGATCACCGTAGCATATCATCTTCACATTTAATGCCGGC
ATTTGCAAAGAGGCGTTTTGTCATATCGAAAGGCAGCAACAGCGAGGAAAGCAACGAGGGGATAAACACT
TGTGCAAGCAAGGGCAAGGCAGCCAGTTCGCCTAGCCGTAAGGGTAGCGAGTTGGATACTGCTGAGACAT
GTTTGAATTTTGTTCAGCCGGATCACGACCAATGCATGTCATCTTCACCTACATTTTCAACATCCCGCCA
AGAAAGGCGGATTGGTAGCGGTCGGCTGTTGCCAAGAAGTGATAATTGGGATTACAAAAACGAAAAGACC
GTAGAAGCCAGCATTGAGAATGAAAAGGAAACATCTCCAAATGGATCTGGAAGTACAAGCAGTCTTAATC
AGCACAATCAAAGCCAACATCGTTCTCGAACATTCAGTGGAAGGTTAGTTGAACGTGTTCCCGAAGTCAC
AGATCGTCGTTTTCAATATGACTCCAAAAAGTCTTTTGATCGTCAGGGAATTAATAATCGACGCATTTCT
GGTAAGGAGCCTTTCCGATCCGTAACTGAAGATAAAAATAATCAAATTCAACAACTTGATAAAAATTTAG
ACGCGCAAGCAAGCAAAGATGAAGCTTCGATGAGAAACAGCAATGATAGTTTAAATTTCCGCGAAGTCAT
TCCAAGTGATGAAAAGAAGCACACTGACGAAAATGTAGTGACTTCTATTCAAAACTCAACAGATCTCGGC
CATCCCAATAAAAACAAACCAATTCAGATGCAGCCCAGTCAGAATCCTGAAAGTGAATTTAATTTTGATG
CCTTTCTTAATATGCATCCCTTGGATAATTCCGTTTTGAGTAATGATGAAACTGGAAAAAGTGACTCAAA
AGGAACATCCCGTTTTAGCCGATGGTTTCGACAAAAAGAAGCTGCAAATAATAATGAGTTTCCAGGGTTT
CGGGAATCGCATGCTCAAGAAAAACGTGGTATTCCAAGTGTTAAGGATCTGGAAGCTCAAATGATAAAAG
TGGATATGAGGACTGATTTAATAAATCCAATAGCAGGGTCATTATGTCAGACAGTGCAAATGGAAAAACC
TATTGCTAGAGACACTGAGGCATTCAAAAAACTTTTGCAACAGTTGGGTTCTCAAGCCAGGCAGCATCAT
CCATGCAACGACGATTGTCGTACAATAAACCTCTCAAATATAGCAAATCATGTACACCTTGAGTCAAAAT
TACATCAAAAAATAAATGATGGTCATTTGCAGCAACCAGAGTTAAGTGTTAACGTGCCAACCATGCCAAC
TAGTAGTCATGTATTTTTGCAAAAGCGTTTGGAAATCCAACATTTAATTCAAAGACTTCATTGTGGAGAC
GTTTCACATGATTTTTTGGAAAAAGAATTGGATAATCCCAGCACCCCAGCAGCCACAAAGGATGTCATTG
CCACAGTGTTGAATGAATATTCTCATTCTAAAAGAAATCCGGTGGTCACAGGCGATCCCAATATTTTTAC
CCAACAATCGTTTCTTCAGCCTCAATCAGTCCATCAGCACTACTCTCAAGAATTGCATTCGCAAAATACT
GCTAACCATACGATTAATCAGCTAATTTCCCACGGTAACTCTCCAACTCCGTTGGCATTTACTCCTACTT
CAGTTTTAAGAAAAATGACAGCCGATAAGGATACGCAATCACCAAGCACTTATTGTCAGAACCCACAATA
TCATGTACACCAACAAAATGCCAAGCAAGTCGGTACTCGTGAGAACGTACTTGAGCCACAGCTGACCGCA
ACAATGGCTGTACAGCCCCGAATGATATTAGGCGGTGGAAACTTTGCCATTGGCCAAAACAATCAACATT
TGTCTCCCAACATGTCACAAAGTCGTAATCAACAAGTGTTAAAGTGGACTTCTGGCAATATGCAAATGGT
CCACGGAAAAACATTTGGCCGACCTATTCTGAAAGGAGGTCTTAATTCAATGCCGCATTCCAATTCTGCA
CTTCCTTTTACTGCCCATAAAATTGAAATGCAACCCATTCATCAACCACATCTACAGCAGCAGCAACATA
GATTTAAAGCAGTTCAATCTGTGGAATCAAATCTGAATACCGAAAGTGTTCACCAAAACATTACATCTCC
TGTTGGATGGCACCAACTTTACATGCAACATCAGCAACAACATCATCACACACGACAGCAGCTTAGTCAA
AGAGTGATTTATGGAGAAATGCACCGTCAATCAAATCCACAAATGTCTCCGCCAGTCCCAGGTTTTTCTG
ACAGCTCCGATTCCGGTAATGTGATCAAAGCAAACAGCCTCACATCTCCTAGCTACCAGAGAGATGAGAG
GATTTCATCACCAACCAATCAATTGGCGCAATGGTTTTCCCCTGAGCTTCTTGCAAAAGCCTCTGCTGGA
AAACTGCCACTTTTAAATGTGAACCAAGCACTCAGTTTGGAAGAATTTGAACGAAGCATTCAACATTCCT
CAGGCGTCGTGCATAACTAAGGCGGCCGCTCGAGTCTAGAGGGCCCGCGGTTCGAAGGTAAGCCTATCCC
TAACCCTCTCCTCGGTCTCGATTCTACGCGTACCGGTCATCATCACCATCACCATTGAGTTTAAACCCGC
TGATCAGCCTCGACTGTGCCTTCTAAGGCCTGAGCTCGCTGATCAGCCTCGATCGAGGATCCAGACATGA
TAAGATACATTGATGAGTTTGGACAAACCACAACTAGAATGCAGTGAAAAAAATGCTTTATTTGTGAAAT
TTGTGATGCTATTGCTTTATTTGTAACCATTATAAGCTGCAATAAACAAGTTAACAACAACAATTGCATT
CATTTTATGTTTCAGGTTCAGGGGGAGGTGTGGGAGGTTTTTTAAAGCAAGTAAAACCTCTACAAATGTG
GTATGGCTGATTATGATCAGTCGACCGATGCCCTTGAGAGCCTTCAACCCAGTCAGCTCCTTCCGGTGGG
CGCGGGGCATGACTATCGTCGCCGCACTTATGACTGTCTTCTTTATCATGCAACTCGTAGGACAGGTGCC
GGCAGCGCTCTGGGTCATTTTCGGCGAGGACCGCTTTCGCTGGAGCGCGACGATGATCGGCCTGTCGCTT
GCGGTATTCGGAATCTTGCACGCCCTCGCTCAAGCCTTCGTCACTGGTCCCGCCACCAAACGTTTCGGCG
AGAAGCAGGCCATTATCGCCGGCATGGCGGCCGACGCGCTGGGCTACGTCTTGCTGGCGTTCGCGACGCG
AGGCTGGATGGCCTTCCCCATTATGATTCTTCTCGCTTCCGGCGGCATCGGGATGCCCGCGTTGCAGGCC
ATGCTGTCCAGGCAGGTAGATGACGACCATCAGGGACAGCTTCAAGGATCGCTCGCGGCTCTTACCAGCC
AGCAAAAGGCCAGGAACCGTAAAAAGGCCGCGTTGCTGGCGTTTTTCCATAGGCTCCGCCCCCCTGACGA
GCATCACAAAAATCGACGCTCAAGTCAGAGGTGGCGAAACCCGACAGGACTATAAAGATACCAGGCGTTT
CCCCCTGGAAGCTCCCTCGTGCGCTCTCCTGTTCCGACCCTGCCGCTTACCGGATACCTGTCCGCCTTTC
TCCCTTCGGGAAGCGTGGCGCTTTCTCAATGCTCACGCTGTAGGTATCTCAGTTCGGTGTAGGTCGTTCG
CTCCAAGCTGGGCTGTGTGCACGAACCCCCCGTTCAGCCCGACCGCTGCGCCTTATCCGGTAACTATCGT
CTTGAGTCCAACCCGGTAAGACACGACTTATCGCCACTGGCAGCAGCCACTGGTAACAGGATTAGCAGAG
CGAGGTATGTAGGCGGTGCTACAGAGTTCTTGAAGTGGTGGCCTAACTACGGCTACACTAGAAGGACAGT
ATTTGGTATCTGCGCTCTGCTGAAGCCAGTTACCTTCGGAAAAAGAGTTGGTAGCTCTTGATCCGGCAAA
CAAACCACCGCTGGTAGCGGTGGTTTTTTTGTTTGCAAGCAGCAGATTACGCGCAGAAAAAAAGGATCTC
AAGAAGATCCTTTGATCTTTTCTACGGGGTCTGACGCTCAGTGGAACGAAAACTCACGTTAAGGGATTTT
GGTCATGAGATTATCAAAAAGGATCTTCACCTAGATCCTTTTAAATTAAAAATGAAGTTTTAAATCAATC
TAAAGTATATATGAGTAAACTTGGTCTGACAGTTACCAATGCTTAATCAGTGAGGCACCTATCTCAGCGA
TCTGTCTATTTCGTTCATCCATAGTTGCCTGACTCCCCGTCGTGTAGATAACTACGATACGGGAGGGCTT
ACCATCTGGCCCCAGTGCTGCAATGATACCGCGAGACCCACGCTCACCGGCTCCAGATTTATCAGCAATA
AACCAGCCAGCCGGAAGGGCCGAGCGCAGAAGTGGTCCTGCAACTTTATCCGCCTCCATCCAGTCTATTA
ATTGTTGCCGGGAAGCTAGAGTAAGTAGTTCGCCAGTTAATAGTTTGCGCAACGTTGTTGCCATTGCTGC
AGGCATCGTGGTGTCACGCTCGTCGTTTGGTATGGCTTCATTCAGCTCCGGTTCCCAACGATCAAGGCGA
GTTACATGATCCCCCATGTTGTGCAAAAAAGCGGTTAGCTCCTTCGGTCCTCCGATCGTTGTCAGAAGTA
AGTTGGCCGCAGTGTTATCACTCATGGTTATGGCAGCACTGCATAATTCTCTTACTGTCATGCCATCCGT
AAGATGCTTTTCTGTGACTGGTGAGTACTCAACCAAGTCATTCTGAGAATAGTGTATGCGGCGACCGAGT
TGCTCTTGCCCGGCGTCAACACGGGATAATACCGCGCCACATAGCAGAACTTTAAAAGTGCTCATCATTG
GAAAACGTTCTTCGGGGCGAAAACTCTCAAGGATCTTACCGCTGTTGAGATCCAGTTCGATGTAACCCAC
TCGTGCACCCAACTGATCTTCAGCATCTTTTACTTTCACCAGCGTTTCTGGGTGAGCAAAAACAGGAAGG
CAAAATGCCGCAAAAAAGGGAATAAGGGCGACACGGAAATGTTGAATACTCATACTCTTCCTTTTTCAAT
ATTATTGAAGCATTTATCAGGGTTATTGTCTCATGAGCGGATACATATTTGAATGTATTTAGAAAAATAA
ACAAATAGGGGTTCCGCGCACATTTCCCCGAAAAGTGCCACCTGACGTCTAAGAAACCATTATTATCATG
ACATTAACCTATAAAAATAGGCGTATCACGAGGCCCTTTCGT
